Addgene plasmid #14389: pAG423GAL-ccdB-Cerulean
Purpose: (Empty Backbone)
Depositing lab: Susan Lindquist. Depositing organization: Whitehead Institute for Biomedical Research. Publication: A suite of Gateway cloning vectors for high-throughput genetic analysis in Saccharomyces cerevisiae. Alberti S, Gitler AD, Lindquist S. Yeast. 2007 Oct . 24(10):913-9. 10.1002/yea.1502 PubMed 17583893.
Backbone
  Vector backbone: pRS423
  Vector type: Yeast Expression ; Gateway Destination
  Selectable markers: HIS3
Growth in bacteria
  Bacterial resistance: Chloramphenicol and Ampicillin, 25 & 100 μg/mL
  Growth temperature: 37°C
  Growth strain: ccdB Survival
  Growth instructions: DB3.1, ccdB Survival
  Copy number: Unknown
Gene/Insert
  Gene/Insert name: None
  Tag / fusion protein: Cerulean (C terminal on backbone)
  Cloning method: Gateway Cloning
  Sequencing primers: 5′ GAL1
Terms and licenses: Academic/Nonprofit Terms; Industry Terms: Not Available to Industry
Depositor comments: Type of plasmid: 2-micron. This plasmid contains the Gateway technology from Invitrogen; Invitrogen requires purchasing of Gateway Clonase for carrying out the Gateway recombinational cloning reaction http://www.invitrogen.com Please note that the full plasmid sequence is provided as a reference only, and may not match the exact sequence of the plasmid.
How to cite: pAG423GAL-ccdB-Cerulean was a gift from Susan Lindquist (Addgene plasmid # 14389 ; http://n2t.net/addgene:14389 ; RRID:Addgene_14389)
