[The description below was written by a language model from this plasmid's Addgene catalogue record and pLannotate feature annotations shown in this document.]
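Description:
pAG423GAL-ccdB-Cerulean is an empty Gateway destination vector for galactose-inducible protein expression in Saccharomyces cerevisiae, built on the pRS423 backbone. It is a yeast–E. coli shuttle plasmid. In yeast it replicates episomally from the 2μ origin and is selected through the HIS3 auxotrophic marker, which is driven by its own promoter. In bacteria it uses a high-copy ColE1/pUC-type origin with ampicillin resistance. An f1 origin and remnants of the pBluescript-derived lac/lacZα region, with flanking T3 and T7 promoters, are carried over from the parental backbone.

The expression unit consists of the Gal4-regulated GAL1 promoter, a Gateway cassette, a Cerulean coding sequence (annotated as monomeric mCerulean, a cyan fluorescent protein variant) and the CYC1 terminator. The cassette is bounded by attR1 and attR2 and contains a chloramphenicol resistance gene and the ccdB toxin gene. Because CcdB poisons DNA gyrase, the unrecombined vector must be maintained in a ccdB-tolerant strain, and chloramphenicol provides a second selection for the intact cassette. In an LR recombination with an entry clone, the open reading frame of interest replaces the CmR–ccdB segment. Ordinary E. coli strains then counterselect against non-recombined plasmid. An insert placed in frame and lacking a stop codon is expressed as a C-terminal Cerulean fusion.

The plasmid carries no insert and belongs to a suite of yeast Gateway vectors designed for high-throughput genetic analysis. It suits inducible, multicopy expression of fluorescently tagged proteins, for example for localisation studies or imaging. The depositor notes that the full sequence is provided as a reference only and may not match the physical plasmid exactly.
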