Features (pLannotate 1.2.2; 30 found; start..end, strand, type, name):
     68..1410    +  rep_origin     2μ ori: yeast 2μ plasmid origin of replication
   1437..1541    +  promoter       AmpR promoter: bla
   1542..2402    +  CDS            AmpR: β-lactamase; bla; confers resistance to ampicillin, carbenicillin, and related antibiotics
   2573..3161    +  rep_origin     ori: high-copy-number ColE1/pMB1/pBR322/pUC origin of replication
   3344..3436    +  CDS            lacI (fragment): lac repressor; lacI; The lac repressor binds to the lac operator to inhibit transcription in E. coli. This inhibition can be relieved by adding lactose or isopropyl-β-D-thiogalactopyranoside (IPTG).
   3449..3470    +  protein_bind   CAP binding site: CAP binding activates transcription in the presence of cAMP. E. coli catabolite activator protein
   3485..3515    +  promoter       lac promoter: promoter for the E. coli lac operon
   3523..3539    +  protein_bind   lac operator: The lac repressor binds to the lac operator to inhibit transcription in E. coli. This inhibition can be relieved by adding lactose or isopropyl-β-D-thiogalactopyranoside (IPTG). lac repressor encoded by lacI
   3584..3602    +  promoter       T3 promoter: promoter for bacteriophage T3 RNA polymerase
   3626..4067    +  promoter       GAL1 promoter: S. cerevisiae GAL1; inducible promoter, regulated by Gal4
   4082..4102    +  misc_feature   MCS (fragment): pBluescript multiple cloning site
   4106..4230    +  protein_bind   attR1: mutant version of attR; recombination site for the Gateway® LR reaction LR Clonase™
   4255..4285    +  promoter       lac UV5 promoter: E. coli lac promoter with an "up" mutation
   4309..4338    +  promoter       cat promoter (fragment): promoter of the E. coli cat gene encoding chloramphenicol acetyltransferase
   4339..4998    +  CDS            CmR: chloramphenicol acetyltransferase; cat; confers resistance to chloramphenicol
   5180..5338    +  CDS            ccdA (fragment): CCDA_ECO57 - Also known as H, letA. Experimental evidence at protein level: Swiss-Prot protein existence level 1. Antitoxin component of a type II toxin-antitoxin (TA) system which inhibits the post-segregational killing (PSK) of plasmid-free cells, also referred to as a plasmid addiction system. Binds to and blocks the activity of CcdB; will also remove bound CcdB protein from the CcdB-GyrA complex by forming a CcdA-CcdB complex, a process termed rejuvenation. Functions as a transcriptional corepressor for the ccdAB operon, repression also requires CcdB (By similarity). From Escherichia coli
   5343..5645    +  CDS            ccdB: CCDB_ECOLI - Also known as G, letB, letD. Experimental evidence at protein level: Swiss-Prot protein existence level 1. Toxic component of a type II toxin-antitoxin (TA) system, functioning in plasmid maintainence. Responsible for the post- segregational killing (PSK) of plasmid-free cells, also referred to as a plasmid addiction system. Half-life of over 2 hours. Cell killing by CcdB is accompanied by filamentation, defects in chromosome and plasmid segregation, defects in cell division, formation of anucleate cells, decreased DNA synthesis and plasmid loss. Interferes with the activity of DN
   5689..5813    -  protein_bind   attR2: mutant version of attR; recombination site for the Gateway® LR reaction LR Clonase™
   5817..5844    +  misc_feature   MCS (fragment): pBluescript multiple cloning site
   5845..6564    +  CDS            mCerulean: enhanced monomeric variant of CFP (Rizzo et al., 2004) mammalian codon-optimized
   6571..6818    +  terminator     CYC1 terminator: S. cerevisiae CYC1; transcription terminator for CYC1
   6837..6855    -  promoter       T7 promoter: promoter for bacteriophage T7 RNA polymerase
   6863..7018    +  CDS            lacZα (fragment): LacZα fragment of β-galactosidase; lacZ fragment
   7026..7481    +  rep_origin     f1 ori (sequence partly withheld): f1 bacteriophage origin of replication; arrow indicates direction of (+) strand synthesis
   7482..7533    -  misc_feature   bom (fragment): basis of mobility region from pBR322
   7741..8400    -  CDS            HIS3: imidazoleglycerol-phosphate dehydratase, required for histidine biosynthesis; S. cerevisiae HIS3; yeast auxotrophic marker
   8401..8587    -  promoter       HIS3 promoter: S. cerevisiae HIS3
   8637..8717    +  CDS            MRM1 (fragment): MRM1_YEAST - Also known as PET56 From Saccharomyces cerevisiae (strain ATCC 204508 / S288c) (Baker's yeast).
   8718..8767    -  misc_feature   bom (fragment): basis of mobility region from pBR322
   8869..1       -  CDS            rop (fragment) (across the origin): Rop protein, which maintains plasmids at low copy number; rop
>Addgene plasmid #14389 | pAG423GAL-ccdB-Cerulean | depositor full sequence | sequence record 8052 | Author sequence
GACGAAAGGGCCTCGTGATACGCCTATTTTTATAGGTTAATGTCATGATAATAATGGTTTCTTAGATGAT
CCAATATCAAAGGAAATGATAGCATTGAAGGATGAGACTAATCCAATTGAGGAGTGGCAGCATATAGAAC
AGCTAAAGGGTAGTGCTGAAGGAAGCATACGATACCCCGCATGGAATGGGATAATATCACAGGAGGTACT
AGACTACCTTTCATCCTACATAAATAGACGCATATAAGTACGCATTTAAGCATAAACACGCACTATGCCG
TTCTTCTCATGTATATATATATACAGGCAACACGCAGATATAGGTGCGACGTGAACAGTGAGCTGTATGT
GCGCAGCTCGCGTTGCATTTTCGGAAGCGCTCGTTTTCGGAAACGCTTTGAAGTTCCTATTCCGAAGTTC
CTATTCTCTAGAAAGTATAGGAACTTCAGAGCGCTTTTGAAAACCAAAAGCGCTCTGAAGACGCACTTTC
AAAAAACCAAAAACGCACCGGACTGTAACGAGCTACTAAAATATTGCGAATACCGCTTCCACAAACATTG
CTCAAAAGTATCTCTTTGCTATATATCTCTGTGCTATATCCCTATATAACCTACCCATCCACCTTTCGCT
CCTTGAACTTGCATCTAAACTCGACCTCTACATTTTTTATGTTTATCTCTAGTATTACTCTTTAGACAAA
AAAATTGTAGTAAGAACTATTCATAGAGTGAATCGAAAACAATACGAAAATGTAAACATTTCCTATACGT
AGTATATAGAGACAAAATAGAAGAAACCGTTCATAATTTTCTGACCAATGAAGAATCATCAACGCTATCA
CTTTCTGTTCACAAAGTATGCGCAATCCACATCGGTATAGAATATAATCGGGGATGCCTTTATCTTGAAA
AAATGCACCCGCAGCTTCGCTAGTAATCAGTAAACGCGGGAAGTGGAGTCAGGCTTTTTTTATGGAAGAG
AAAATAGACACCAAAGTAGCCTTCTTCTAACCTTAACGGACCTACAGTGCAAAAAGTTATCAAGAGACTG
CATTATAGAGCGCACAAAGGAGAAAAAAAGTAATCTAAGATGCTTTGTTAGAAAAATAGCGCTCTCGGGA
TGCATTTTTGTAGAACAAAAAAGAAGTATAGATTCTTTGTTGGTAAAATAGCGCTCTCGCGTTGCATTTC
TGTTCTGTAAAAATGCAGCTCAGATTCTTTGTTTGAAAAATTAGCGCTCTCGCGTTGCATTTTTGTTTTA
CAAAAATGAAGCACAGATTCTTCGTTGGTAAAATAGCGCTTTCGCGTTGCATTTCTGTTCTGTAAAAATG
CAGCTCAGATTCTTTGTTTGAAAAATTAGCGCTCTCGCGTTGCATTTTTGTTCTACAAAATGAAGCACAG
ATGCTTCGTTCAGGTGGCACTTTTCGGGGAAATGTGCGCGGAACCCCTATTTGTTTATTTTTCTAAATAC
ATTCAAATATGTATCCGCTCATGAGACAATAACCCTGATAAATGCTTCAATAATATTGAAAAAGGAAGAG
TATGAGTATTCAACATTTCCGTGTCGCCCTTATTCCCTTTTTTGCGGCATTTTGCCTTCCTGTTTTTGCT
CACCCAGAAACGCTGGTGAAAGTAAAAGATGCTGAAGATCAGTTGGGTGCACGAGTGGGTTACATCGAAC
TGGATCTCAACAGCGGTAAGATCCTTGAGAGTTTTCGCCCCGAAGAACGTTTTCCAATGATGAGCACTTT
TAAAGTTCTGCTATGTGGCGCGGTATTATCCCGTATTGACGCCGGGCAAGAGCAACTCGGTCGCCGCATA
CACTATTCTCAGAATGACTTGGTTGAGTACTCACCAGTCACAGAAAAGCATCTTACGGATGGCATGACAG
TAAGAGAATTATGCAGTGCTGCCATAACCATGAGTGATAACACTGCGGCCAACTTACTTCTGACAACGAT
CGGAGGACCGAAGGAGCTAACCGCTTTTTTGCACAACATGGGGGATCATGTAACTCGCCTTGATCGTTGG
GAACCGGAGCTGAATGAAGCCATACCAAACGACGAGCGTGACACCACGATGCCTGTAGCAATGGCAACAA
CGTTGCGCAAACTATTAACTGGCGAACTACTTACTCTAGCTTCCCGGCAACAATTAATAGACTGGATGGA
GGCGGATAAAGTTGCAGGACCACTTCTGCGCTCGGCCCTTCCGGCTGGCTGGTTTATTGCTGATAAATCT
GGAGCCGGTGAGCGTGGGTCTCGCGGTATCATTGCAGCACTGGGGCCAGATGGTAAGCCCTCCCGTATCG
TAGTTATCTACACGACGGGGAGTCAGGCAACTATGGATGAACGAAATAGACAGATCGCTGAGATAGGTGC
CTCACTGATTAAGCATTGGTAACTGTCAGACCAAGTTTACTCATATATACTTTAGATTGATTTAAAACTT
CATTTTTAATTTAAAAGGATCTAGGTGAAGATCCTTTTTGATAATCTCATGACCAAAATCCCTTAACGTG
AGTTTTCGTTCCACTGAGCGTCAGACCCCGTAGAAAAGATCAAAGGATCTTCTTGAGATCCTTTTTTTCT
GCGCGTAATCTGCTGCTTGCAAACAAAAAAACCACCGCTACCAGCGGTGGTTTGTTTGCCGGATCAAGAG
CTACCAACTCTTTTTCCGAAGGTAACTGGCTTCAGCAGAGCGCAGATACCAAATACTGTCCTTCTAGTGT
AGCCGTAGTTAGGCCACCACTTCAAGAACTCTGTAGCACCGCCTACATACCTCGCTCTGCTAATCCTGTT
ACCAGTGGCTGCTGCCAGTGGCGATAAGTCGTGTCTTACCGGGTTGGACTCAAGACGATAGTTACCGGAT
AAGGCGCAGCGGTCGGGCTGAACGGGGGGTTCGTGCACACAGCCCAGCTTGGAGCGAACGACCTACACCG
AACTGAGATACCTACAGCGTGAGCTATGAGAAAGCGCCACGCTTCCCGAAGGGAGAAAGGCGGACAGGTA
TCCGGTAAGCGGCAGGGTCGGAACAGGAGAGCGCACGAGGGAGCTTCCAGGGGGAAACGCCTGGTATCTT
TATAGTCCTGTCGGGTTTCGCCACCTCTGACTTGAGCGTCGATTTTTGTGATGCTCGTCAGGGGGGCGGA
GCCTATGGAAAAACGCCAGCAACGCGGCCTTTTTACGGTTCCTGGCCTTTTGCTGGCCTTTTGCTCACAT
GTTCTTTCCTGCGTTATCCCCTGATTCTGTGGATAACCGTATTACCGCCTTTGAGTGAGCTGATACCGCT
CGCCGCAGCCGAACGACCGAGCGCAGCGAGTCAGTGAGCGAGGAAGCGGAAGAGCGCCCAATACGCAAAC
CGCCTCTCCCCGCGCGTTGGCCGATTCATTAATGCAGCTGGCACGACAGGTTTCCCGACTGGAAAGCGGG
CAGTGAGCGCAACGCAATTAATGTGAGTTACCTCACTCATTAGGCACCCCAGGCTTTACACTTTATGCTT
CCGGCTCCTATGTTGTGTGGAATTGTGAGCGGATAACAATTTCACACAGGAAACAGCTATGACCATGATT
ACGCCAAGCGCGCAATTAACCCTCACTAAAGGGAACAAAAGCTGGAGCTCTAGTACGGATTAGAAGCCGC
CGAGCGGGCGACAGCCCTCCGACGGAAGACTCTCCTCCGTGCGTCCTCGTCTTCACCGGTCGCGTTCCTG
AAACGCAGATGTGCCTCGCGCCGCACTGCTCCGAACAATAAAGATTCTACAATACTAGCTTTTATGGTTA
TGAAGAGGAAAAATTGGCAGTAACCTGGCCCCACAAACCTTCAAATTAACGAATCAAATTAACAACCATA
GGATGATAATGCGATTAGTTTTTTAGCCTTATTTCTGGGGTAATTAATCAGCGAAGCGATGATTTTTGAT
CTATTAACAGATATATAAATGGAAAAGCTGCATAACCACTTTAACTAATACTTTCAACATTTTCAGTTTG
TATTACTTCTTATTCAAATGTCATAAAAGTATCAACAAAAAATTGTTAATATACCTCTATACTTTAACGT
CAAGGAGAAAAAACCCCGGATTCTAGAACTAGTGGATCCCCCATCACAAGTTTGTACAAAAAAGCTGAAC
GAGAAACGTAAAATGATATAAATATCAATATATTAAATTAGATTTTGCATAAAAAACAGACTACATAATA
CTGTAAAACACAACATATCCAGTCACTATGGCGGCCGCATTAGGCACCCCAGGCTTTACACTTTATGCTT
CCGGCTCGTATAATGTGTGGATTTTGAGTTAGGATCCGTCGAGATTTTCAGGAGCTAAGGAAGCTAAAAT
GGAGAAAAAAATCACTGGATATACCACCGTTGATATATCCCAATGGCATCGTAAAGAACATTTTGAGGCA
TTTCAGTCAGTTGCTCAATGTACCTATAACCAGACCGTTCAGCTGGATATTACGGCCTTTTTAAAGACCG
TAAAGAAAAATAAGCACAAGTTTTATCCGGCCTTTATTCACATTCTTGCCCGCCTGATGAATGCTCATCC
GGAATTCCGTATGGCAATGAAAGACGGTGAGCTGGTGATATGGGATAGTGTTCACCCTTGTTACACCGTT
TTCCATGAGCAAACTGAAACGTTTTCATCGCTCTGGAGTGAATACCACGACGATTTCCGGCAGTTTCTAC
ACATATATTCGCAAGATGTGGCGTGTTACGGTGAAAACCTGGCCTATTTCCCTAAAGGGTTTATTGAGAA
TATGTTTTTCGTCTCAGCCAATCCCTGGGTGAGTTTCACCAGTTTTGATTTAAACGTGGCCAATATGGAC
AACTTCTTCGCCCCCGTTTTCACCATGGGCAAATATTATACGCAAGGCGACAAGGTGCTGATGCCGCTGG
CGATTCAGGTTCATCATGCCGTCTGTGATGGCTTCCATGTCGGCAGAATGCTTAATGAATTACAACAGTA
CTGCGATGAGTGGCAGGGCGGGGCGTAAACGCCGCGTGGATCCGGCTTACTAAAAGCCAGATAACAGTAT
GCGTATTTGCGCGCTGATTTTTGCGGTATAAGAATATATACTGATATGTATACCCGAAGTATGTCAAAAA
GAGGTATGCTATGAAGCAGCGTATTACAGTGACAGTTGACAGCGACAGCTATCAGTTGCTCAAGGCATAT
ATGATGTCAATATCTCCGGTCTGGTAAGCACAACCATGCAGAATGAAGCCCGTCGTCTGCGTGCCGAACG
CTGGAAAGCGGAAAATCAGGAAGGGATGGCTGAGGTCGCCCGGTTTATTGAAATGAACGGCTCTTTTGCT
GACGAGAACAGGGGCTGGTGAAATGCAGTTTAAGGTTTACACCTATAAAAGAGAGAGCCGTTATCGTCTG
TTTGTGGATGTACAGAGTGATATTATTGACACGCCCGGGCGACGGATGGTGATCCCCCTGGCCAGTGCAC
GTCTGCTGTCAGATAAAGTCTCCCGTGAACTTTACCCGGTGGTGCATATCGGGGATGAAAGCTGGCGCAT
GATGACCACCGATATGGCCAGTGTGCCGGTCTCCGTTATCGGGGAAGAAGTGGCTGATCTCAGCCACCGC
GAAAATGACATCAAAAACGCCATTAACCTGATGTTCTGGGGAATATAAATGTCAGGCTCCCTTATACACA
GCCAGTCTGCAGGTCGACCATAGTGACTGGATATGTTGTGTTTTACAGTATTATGTAGTCTGTTTTTTAT
GCAAAATCTAATTTAATATATTGATATTTATATCATTTTACGTTTCTCGTTCAGCTTTCTTGTACAAAGT
GGTGATGGGCTGCAGGAATTCGATATCAAGCTTAATGGTGAGCAAGGGCGAGGAGCTGTTCACCGGGGTG
GTGCCCATCCTGGTCGAGCTGGACGGCGACGTAAACGGCCACAAGTTCAGCGTGTCCGGCGAGGGCGAGG
GCGATGCCACCTACGGCAAGCTGACCCTGAAGTTCATCTGCACCACCGGCAAGCTGCCCGTGCCCTGGCC
CACCCTCGTGACCACCCTGACCTGGGGCGTGCAGTGCTTCGCCCGCTACCCCGACCACATGAAGCAGCAC
GACTTCTTCAAGTCCGCCATGCCCGAAGGCTACGTCCAGGAGCGCACCATCTTCTTCAAGGACGACGGCA
ACTACAAGACCCGCGCCGAGGTGAAGTTCGAGGGCGACACCCTGGTGAACCGCATCGAGCTGAAGGGCAT
CGACTTCAAGGAGGACGGCAACATCCTGGGGCACAAGCTGGAGTACAACTACATCAGCGACAACGTCTAT
ATCACCGCCGACAAGCAGAAGAACGGCATCAAGGCCAACTTCAAGATCCGCCACAACATCGAGGACGGCA
GCGTGCAGCTCGCCGACCACTACCAGCAGAACACCCCCATCGGCGACGGCCCCGTGCTGCTGCCCGACAA
CCACTACCTGAGCACCCAGTCCAAGCTGAGCAAAGACCCCAACGAGAAGCGCGATCACATGGTCCTGCTG
GAGTTCGTGACCGCCGCCGGGATCACTCTCGGCATGGACGAGCTGTACAAGTAACTCGAGTCATGTAATT
AGTTATGTCACGCTTACATTCACGCCCTCCCCCCACATCCGCTCTAACCGAAAAGGAAGGAGTTAGACAA
CCTGAAGTCTAGGTCCCTATTTATTTTTTTATAGTTATGTTAGTATTAAGAACGTTATTTATATTTCAAA
TTTTTCTTTTTTTTCTGTACAGACGCGTGTACGCATGTAACATTATACTGAAAACCTTGCTTGAGAAGGT
TTTGGGACGCTCGAAGGCTTTAATTTGCGGCCGGTACCCAATTCGCCCTATAGTGAGTCGTATTACGCGC
GCTCACTGGCCGTCGTTTTACAACGTCGTGACTGGGAAAACCCTGGCGTTACCCAACTTAATCGCCTTGC
AGCACATCCCCCTTTCGCCAGCTGGCGTAATAGCGAAGAGGCCCGCACCGATCGCCCTTCCCAACAGTTG
CGCAGCCTGAATGGCGAATGGCGCG
[124 nt withheld, positions 7026-7149]
C
[91 nt withheld, positions 7151-7241]
A
[49 nt withheld, positions 7243-7291]
CCTTTGACGTTGGAGTCCACGTTCTTT
[37 nt withheld, positions 7319-7355]
ACCCTATCTCGGTCTATTCTTTTGATTTATAAGGGATTTTGCCGATTTCGGCCTATTGGTTAAAAAATGA
GCTGATTTAACAAAAATTTAACGCGAATTTTAACAAAATATTAACGTTTACAATTTCCTGATGCGGTATT
TTCTCCTTACGCATCTGTGCGGTATTTCACACCGCATAGATCCGTCGAGTTCAAGAGAAAAAAAAAGAAA
AAGCAAAAAGAAAAAAGGAAAGCGCGCCTCGTTCAGAATGACACGTATAGAATGATGCATTACCTTGTCA
TCTTCAGTATCATACTGTTCGTATACATACTTACTGACATTCATAGGTATACATATATACACATGTATAT
ATATCGTATGCTGCAGCTTTAAATAATCGGTGTCACTACATAAGAACACCTTTGGTGGAGGGAACATCGT
TGGTACCATTGGGCGAGGTGGCTTCTCTTATGGCAACCGCAAGAGCCTTGAACGCACTCTCACTACGGTG
ATGATCATTCTTGCCTCGCAGACAATCAACGTGGAGGGTAATTCTGCTAGCCTCTGCAAAGCTTTCAAGA
AAATGCGGGATCATCTCGCAAGAGAGATCTCCTACTTTCTCCCTTTGCAAACCAAGTTCGACAACTGCGT
ACGGCCTGTTCGAAAGATCTACCACCGCTCTGGAAAGTGCCTCATCCAAAGGCGCAAATCCTGATCCAAA
CCTTTTTACTCCACGCGCCAGTAGGGCCTCTTTAAAAGCTTGACCGAGAGCAATCCCGCAGTCTTCAGTG
GTGTGATGGTCGTCTATGTGTAAGTCACCAATGCACTCAACGATTAGCGACCAGCCGGAATGCTTGGCCA
GAGCATGTATCATATGGTCCAGAAACCCTATACCTGTGTGGACGTTAATCACTTGCGATTGTGTGGCCTG
TTCTGCTACTGCTTCTGCCTCTTTTTCTGGGAAGATCGAGTGCTCTATCGCTAGGGGACCACCCTTTAAA
GAGATCGCAATCTGAATCTTGGTTTCATTTGTAATACGCTTTACTAGGGCTTTCTGCTCTGTCATCTTTG
CCTTCGTTTATCTTGCCTGCTCATTTTTTAGTATATTCTTCGAAGAAATCACATTACTTTATATAATGTA
TAATTCATTATGTGATAATGCCAATCGCTAAGAAAAAAAAAGAGTCATCCGCTAGGGGAAAAAAAAAAAT
GAAAATCATTACCGAGGCATAAAAAAATATAGAGTGTACTAGAGGAGGCCAAGAGTAATAGAAAAAGAAA
ATTGCGGGAAAGGACTGTGTTATGACTTCCCTGACTAATGCCGTGTTCAAACGATACCTGGCAGTGACTC
CTAGCGCTCACCAAGCTCTTAAAACGGGAATTTATGGTGCACTCTCAGTACAATCTGCTCTGATGCCGCA
TAGTTAAGCCAGCCCCGACACCCGCCAACACCCGCTGACGCGCCCTGACGGGCTTGTCTGCTCCCGGCAT
CCGCTTACAGACAAGCTGTGACCGTCTCCGGGAGCTGCATGTGTCAGAGGTTTTCACCGTCATCACCGAA
ACGCGCGA
