>Addgene plasmid #14389 | pAG423GAL-ccdB-Cerulean | addgene partial sequence | sequence record 21049 | 14389 with pRS_marker
TGAGCGCTAGGAGTCACTGCCAGGTATCGTTTGAACACGGCATTAGTCAGGGAAGTCATAACACAGTCCT
TTCCCGCAATTTTCTTTTTCTATTACTCTTGGCCTCCTCTAGTACACTCTATATTTTTTTATGCCTCGGT
AATGATTTTCATTTTTTTTTTTCCACCTAGCGGATGACTCTTTTTTTTTCTTAGCGATTGGCATTATCAC
ATAATGAATTATACATTATATAAAGTAATGTGATTTCTTCGAAGAATATACTAAAAAATGAGCAGGCAAG
ATAAACGAAGGCAAAGATGACAGAGCAGAAAGCCCTAGTAAAGCGTATTACAAATGAAACCAAGATTCAG
ATTGCGATCTCTTTAAAGGGTGGTCCCCTAGCGATAGAGCACTCGATCTTCCCAGAAAAAGAGGCAGAAG
CAGTAACAGAACAGGCCACACAATCGCAAGTGATTAACGTCCACACAGGTATAGGGTTTCTGGACCATAT
GATACATGCTCTGGCCAAGCATTCCGGCTGGTCGCTAATCGTTGAGTGCATTGGTGACTTACACATAGAC
GACCATCACACCACTGAAGACTGCGGGATTGCTCTCGGTCAAGCTTTTAAAGAGGCCCTAGGGGCCGTGC
GTGGAGTAAAA
