>Addgene plasmid #14389 | pAG423GAL-ccdB-Cerulean | addgene partial sequence | sequence record 21050 | 14389 with GW5
AGCATAAAGTGTAAAGCCTGGGGGTGCCTAATGCGGCCGCCATAGTGACTGGATATGTTGTGTTTTACAG
TATTATGTAGTCTGTTTTTTATGCAAAATCTAATTTAATATATTGATATTTATATCATTTTACGTTTCTC
GTTCAGCTTTTTTGTACAAACTTGTGATGGGGGATCCACTAGTTCTAGAATCCGGGGTTTTTTCTCCTTG
ACGTTAAAGTATAGAGGTATATTAACAATTTTTTGTTGATACTTTTATTACATTTGAATAAGAAGTAATA
CAAACCGAAAATGTTGAAAGTATTAGTTAAAGTGGTTATGCAGTTTTTGCATTTATATATCTGTTAATAG
ATCAAAAATCATCGCTTCGCTGATTAATTACCCCAGAAATAAGGCTAAAAAACTAATCGCATTATCATCC
TATGGTTGTTAATTTGATTCGTTCATTTGAAGGTTTGTGGGGCCAGGTTACTGCCAATTTTTCCTCTTCA
TAACCATAAAAGCTAGTATTGTAGAATCTTTATTGTTCGGAGCAGTGCGGCGCGAGGCACATCTGCGTTT
CAGGAACGCGACCGGTGAAGACGAGGACGCACGGAGGAGAGTCTTCCTTCGGAGGGCTGTCCCCCGCTCG
GCGGCTTCTAA
