>Addgene plasmid #14389 | pAG423GAL-ccdB-Cerulean | addgene partial sequence | sequence record 21051 | 14389 with GW3
GAGAAGTGGCTGATCTCAGCCACCGCGAAAATGACATCAAAAACGCCATTAACCTGATGTTCTGGGGAAT
ATAAATGTCAGGCTCCCTTATACACAGCCAGTCTGCAGGTCGACCATAGTGACTGGATATGTTGTGTTTT
ACAGTATTATGTAGTCTGTTTTTTATGCAAAATCTAATTTAATATATTGATATTTATATCATTTTACGTT
TCTCGTTCAGCTTTCTTGTACAAAGTGGTGATGGGCTGCAGGAATTCGATATCAAGCTTAATGGTGAGCA
AGGGCGAGGAGCTGTTCACCGGGGTGGTGCCCATCCTGGTCGAGCTGGACGGCGACGTAAACGGCCACAA
GTTCAGCGTGTCCGGCGAGGGCGAGGGCGATGCCACCTACGGCAAGCTGACCCTGAAGTTCATCTGCACC
ACCGGCAAGCTGCCCGTGCCCTGGCCCACCCTCGTGACCACCCTGACCTGGGGCGTGCAGTGCTTCGCCC
GCTACCCCGACCACATGAAGCAGCACGACTTCTTCAAGTCCGCCATGCCCGAAGGCTACGTCCAGGAGCG
CACCATCTTCTTCAAGGACGACGGCAACTACAAGACCCGCGCCGAGGTGAAGTTCGAGGGCGACACCCTG
GTGAACCGCATCGAGCTGAAGGGCATCGACTTCAAGGAGGA
